Addgene plasmid #157998: pJL2-mGold-P2A-EBFP2
Purpose: Co-expression of mGold and EBFP2 in mammalian cells.
Depositing lab: Francois St-Pierre. Depositing organization: Baylor College of Medicine. Publication: Versatile phenotype-activated cell sorting. Lee J, Liu Z, Suzuki PH, Ahrens JF, Lai S, Lu X, Guan S, St-Pierre F. Sci Adv. 2020 Oct 23;6(43). pii: 6/43/eabb7438. doi: 10.1126/sciadv.abb7438. Print 2020 Oct. PubMed 33097540.
Backbone
  Vector backbone: pJL2
  Backbone size w/o insert (bp): 6992
  Total vector size (bp): 8507
  Vector type: Mammalian Expression
  Selectable markers: URA3
Growth in bacteria
  Bacterial resistance: Ampicillin, 100 μg/mL
  Growth temperature: 37°C
  Growth strain: DH5alpha
  Copy number: High Copy
Gene/Insert
  Gene/Insert name: mGold-P2A-EBFP2
  Species: Synthetic
  Insert size (bp): 1515
  Mutation: mGold is mVenus with L46F;T63S mutations
  Promoter: CMV
  Cloning method: Restriction Enzyme; 5′ cloning site BglII (unknown if destroyed); 3′ cloning site BamHI (unknown if destroyed)
  Sequencing primers: 5′ CGCAAATGGGCGGTAGGCGTG; 3′ GGCAACTAGAAGGCACAGTC
Terms and licenses: Academic/Nonprofit Terms; Industry Terms: Not Available to Industry
Depositor comments: A mammalian expression cassette was cloned into a yeast vector. mGold: FPBaseID TBD EBFP2: FPBaseID DVMQ7 Please note that the mVenus annotation in the plasmid map is incorrect, as this plasmid encodes mGold.
How to cite: pJL2-mGold-P2A-EBFP2 was a gift from Francois St-Pierre (Addgene plasmid # 157998 ; http://n2t.net/addgene:157998 ; RRID:Addgene_157998)
