[The description below was written by a language model from this plasmid's Addgene catalogue record and pLannotate feature annotations shown in this document.]
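Description:
pJL2-mGold-P2A-EBFP2 is a mammalian expression plasmid of roughly 8.5 kb built on the pJL2 backbone, which the depositor describes as a yeast vector into which a mammalian expression cassette was cloned. It therefore carries elements for three hosts. In E. coli it is maintained at high copy through a ColE1/pUC-type origin and selected with ampicillin via the β-lactamase gene; an f1 origin is also present. For Saccharomyces cerevisiae it retains a 2μ origin of replication and the URA3 auxotrophic marker with its own promoter, which allows selection on uracil-free medium and counterselection with 5-FOA. Several leftover backbone pieces are also annotated, including an ADH1 terminator, a T7 promoter, lac promoter/operator elements, and fragments of lacZα, lacI and bom.

The payload is a 1.5 kb synthetic bicistronic insert driven by the human cytomegalovirus immediate early enhancer and promoter and terminated by the bovine growth hormone polyadenylation signal. It encodes mGold, a photostable yellow fluorescent protein derived from mVenus by the L46F and T63S substitutions, followed by the blue fluorescent protein EBFP2. According to the construct name, the two coding sequences are joined by a P2A self-cleaving peptide, which is not separately annotated in the feature table but fits the short gap between them. Ribosomal skipping at P2A yields two separate proteins from one transcript. The recorded purpose is co-expression of mGold and EBFP2 in mammalian cells; in such a design the blue signal could serve as an expression reference for the yellow one, though the record does not state this. The depositor notes that any mVenus label on the plasmid map is incorrect, as the encoded protein is mGold.
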