Features (pLannotate 1.2.2; 24 found; start..end, strand, type, name):
      1..380     +  enhancer       CMV enhancer: human cytomegalovirus immediate early enhancer
    381..584     +  promoter       CMV promoter: human cytomegalovirus (CMV) immediate early promoter
    704..1420    +  CDS            mGold: photostable derivative of mVenus (Lee et al., 2020) mammalian codon-optimized
   1499..2215    +  CDS            EBFP2: EBFP2 is a basic (constitutively fluorescent) blue fluorescent protein published in 2007, derived from Aequorea victoria. It is reported to be a rapidly-maturing monomer with moderate acid sensitivity.
   2219..2236    -  misc_feature   MCS (fragment): pBluescript multiple cloning site
   2240..2464    +  polyA_signal   bGH poly(A) signal: bovine growth hormone polyadenylation signal
   2479..2497    -  promoter       T7 promoter: promoter for bacteriophage T7 RNA polymerase
   2510..2641    +  CDS            ADH1 (fragment): ADH1_YEAST - Also known as ADC1. Experimental evidence at protein level: Swiss-Prot protein existence level 1. This isozyme preferentially catalyzes the conversion of primary unbranched alcohols to their corresponding aldehydes. Also shows activity toward secondary alcohols. From Saccharomyces cerevisiae (strain ATCC 204508 / S288c) (Baker's yeast).
   2645..2832    +  terminator     ADH1 terminator: S. cerevisiae ADH1; transcription terminator for the S. cerevisiae alcohol dehydrogenase 1 (ADH1) gene
   2840..2997    +  CDS            lacZα (fragment): LacZα fragment of β-galactosidase; lacZ fragment
   3003..3054    -  misc_feature   bom (fragment): basis of mobility region from pBR322
   3059..3142    +  CDS            RAF1 (fragment): RAF_YEAST - Experimental evidence at transcript level: Swiss-Prot protein existence level 2. Antagonizes transcriptional repression of recombinase FLP by REP1-REP2. May play a role in plasmid partitioning. From Saccharomyces cerevisiae (strain ATCC 204508 / S288c) (Baker's yeast).
   3296..4642    -  rep_origin     2μ ori: yeast 2μ plasmid origin of replication
   4647..4663    -  promoter       tet promoter (fragment): E. coli promoter for tetracycline efflux protein gene
   4753..5556    -  CDS            URA3: orotidine-5'-phosphate decarboxylase, required for uracil biosynthesis; S. cerevisiae URA3; yeast auxotrophic marker, counterselectable with 5-fluoroorotic acid (5-FOA)
   5557..5772    -  promoter       URA3 promoter: S. cerevisiae URA3
   5883..5987    +  promoter       AmpR promoter: bla
   5988..6848    +  CDS            AmpR: β-lactamase; bla; confers resistance to ampicillin, carbenicillin, and related antibiotics
   7019..7607    +  rep_origin     ori: high-copy-number ColE1/pMB1/pBR322/pUC origin of replication
   7790..7882    +  CDS            lacI (fragment): lac repressor; lacI; The lac repressor binds to the lac operator to inhibit transcription in E. coli. This inhibition can be relieved by adding lactose or isopropyl-β-D-thiogalactopyranoside (IPTG).
   7895..7916    +  protein_bind   CAP binding site: CAP binding activates transcription in the presence of cAMP. E. coli catabolite activator protein
   7931..7961    +  promoter       lac promoter: promoter for the E. coli lac operon
   7969..7985    +  protein_bind   lac operator: The lac repressor binds to the lac operator to inhibit transcription in E. coli. This inhibition can be relieved by adding lactose or isopropyl-β-D-thiogalactopyranoside (IPTG). lac repressor encoded by lacI
   8066..8494    -  rep_origin     f1 ori (sequence partly withheld): f1 bacteriophage origin of replication; arrow indicates direction of (+) strand synthesis
>Addgene plasmid #157998 | pJL2-mGold-P2A-EBFP2 | addgene full sequence | sequence record 309930 | Addgene NGS Result
GACATTGATTATTGACTAGTTATTAATAGTAATCAATTACGGGGTCATTAGTTCATAGCCCATATATGGA
GTTCCGCGTTACATAACTTACGGTAAATGGCCCGCCTGGCTGACCGCCCAACGACCCCCGCCCATTGACG
TCAATAATGACGTATGTTCCCATAGTAACGCCAATAGGGACTTTCCATTGACGTCAATGGGTGGAGTATT
TACGGTAAACTGCCCACTTGGCAGTACATCAAGTGTATCATATGCCAAGTACGCCCCCTATTGACGTCAA
TGACGGTAAATGGCCCGCCTGGCATTATGCCCAGTACATGACCTTATGGGACTTTCCTACTTGGCAGTAC
ATCTACGTATTAGTCATCGCTATTACCATGGTGATGCGGTTTTGGCAGTACATCAATGGGCGTGGATAGC
GGTTTGACTCACGGGGATTTCCAAGTCTCCACCCCATTGACGTCAATGGGAGTTTGTTTTGGCACCAAAA
TCAACGGGACTTTCCAAAATGTCGTAACAACTCCGCCCCATTGACGCAAATGGGCGGTAGGCGTGTACGG
TGGGAGGTCTATATAAGCAGAGCTCGTTTAGTGAACCGTCAGATCGCCTGGAGACGCCATCCACGCTGTT
TTGACCTCCATAGAAGACACCGGGACCGATCCAGCCTCCGCGGCCCCGAATTCATATGTCTAGAATTAGA
TCTATGGTGAGCAAGGGCGAGGAGCTGTTCACCGGGGTGGTGCCCATCCTGGTCGAGCTGGACGGCGACG
TAAACGGCCACAAGTTCAGCGTGTCCGGCGAGGGCGAGGGCGATGCCACCTACGGCAAGCTGACCCTGAA
GTTCATCTGCACCACCGGCAAGCTGCCCGTGCCCTGGCCCACCCTCGTGACCAGCCTGGGCTACGGCCTG
CAGTGCTTCGCCCGCTACCCCGACCACATGAAGCAGCACGACTTCTTCAAGTCCGCCATGCCCGAAGGCT
ACGTCCAGGAGCGCACCATCTTCTTCAAGGACGACGGCAACTACAAGACCCGCGCCGAGGTGAAGTTCGA
GGGCGACACCCTGGTGAACCGCATCGAGCTGAAGGGCATCGACTTCAAGGAGGACGGCAACATCCTGGGG
CACAAGCTGGAGTACAACTACAACAGCCACAACGTCTATATCACCGCCGACAAGCAGAAGAACGGCATCA
AGGCCAACTTCAAGATCCGCCACAACATCGAGGACGGCGGCGTGCAGCTCGCCGACCACTACCAGCAGAA
CACCCCCATCGGCGACGGCCCCGTGCTGCTGCCCGACAACCACTACCTGAGCTACCAGTCCAAGCTGAGC
AAAGACCCCAACGAGAAGCGCGATCACATGGTCCTGCTGGAGTTCGTGACCGCCGCCGGGATCACTCTCG
GCATGGACGAGCTGTACAAGCTGCAGGGCTCTGGAGCCACCAACTTCAGCCTGCTGAAGCAGGCAGGCGA
CGTGGAAGAGAACCCTGGCCCTGTCGACATGGTGAGCAAGGGCGAGGAGCTGTTCACCGGGGTGGTGCCC
ATCCTGGTCGAGCTGGACGGCGACGTAAACGGCCACAAGTTCAGCGTGAGGGGCGAGGGCGAGGGCGATG
CCACCAACGGCAAGCTGACCCTGAAGTTCATCTGCACCACCGGCAAGCTGCCCGTGCCCTGGCCCACCCT
CGTGACCACCCTGAGCCACGGCGTGCAGTGCTTCGCCCGCTACCCCGACCACATGAAGCAGCACGACTTC
TTCAAGTCCGCCATGCCCGAAGGCTACGTCCAGGAGCGCACCATCTTCTTCAAGGACGACGGCACCTACA
AGACCCGCGCCGAGGTGAAGTTCGAGGGCGACACCCTGGTGAACCGCATCGAGCTGAAGGGCGTGGACTT
CAAGGAGGACGGCAACATCCTGGGGCACAAGCTGGAGTACAACTTCAACAGCCACAACATCTATATCATG
GCCGTCAAGCAGAAGAACGGCATCAAGGTGAACTTCAAGATCCGCCACAACGTGGAGGACGGCAGCGTGC
AGCTCGCCGACCACTACCAGCAGAACACCCCCATCGGCGACGGCCCCGTGCTGCTGCCCGACAGCCACTA
CCTGAGCACCCAGTCCGTGCTGAGCAAAGACCCCAACGAGAAGCGCGATCACATGGTCCTGCTGGAGTTC
CGCACCGCCGCCGGGATCACTCTCGGCATGGACGAGCTGTACAAGTAAGGATCCACTAGTTCTAGACGAC
TGTGCCTTCTAGTTGCCAGCCATCTGTTGTTTGCCCCTCCCCCGTGCCTTCCTTGACCCTGGAAGGTGCC
ACTCCCACTGTCCTTTCCTAATAAAATGAGGAAATTGCATCGCATTGTCTGAGTAGGTGTCATTCTATTC
TGGGGGGTGGGGTGGGGCAGGACAGCAAGGGGGAGGATTGGGAAGACAATAGCAGGCATGCTGGGGATGC
GGTGGGCTCTATGGGGTACCCAATTCGCCCTATAGTGAGTCGTATTACGCGCGCATCCAGCTTTGGACTT
CTTCGCCAGAGGTTTGGTCAAGTCTCCAATCAAGGTTGTCGGCTTGTCTACCTTGCCAGAAATTTACGAA
AAGATGGAAAAGGGTCAAATCGTTGGTAGATACGTTGTTGACACTTCTAAATAAGCGAATTTCTTATGAT
TTATGATTTTTATTATTAAATAAGTTATAAAAAAAATAAGTGTATACAAATTTTAAAGTGACTCTTAGGT
TTTAAAACGAAAATTCTTATTCTTGAGTAACTCTTTCCTGTAGGTCAGGTTGCTTTCTCAGGTATAGCAT
GAGGTCGCTCTTATTGACCACACCTCTACCGGCATGCCAATTCACTGGCCGTCGTTTTACAACGTCGTGA
CTGGGAAAACCCTGGCGTTACCCAACTTAATCGCCTTGCAGCACATCCCCCTTTCGCCAGCTGGCGTAAT
AGCGAAGAGGCCCGCACCGATCGCCCTTCCCAACAGTTGCGCAGCCTGAATGGCGAATGGCGCCTGATGC
GGTATTTTCTCCTTACGCATCTGTGCGGTATTTCACACCGCATAATCGGATCGTACTTGTTACCCATCAT
TGAATTTTGAACATCCGAACCTGGGAGTTTTCCCTGAAACAGATAGTATATTTGAACCTGTATAATAATA
TATAGTCTAGCGCTTTACGGAAGACAATGTATGTATTTCGGTTCCTGGAGAAACTATTGCATCTATTGCA
TAGGTAATCTTGCACGTCGCATCCCCGGTTCATTTTCTGCGTTTCCATCTTGCACTTCAATAGCATATCT
TTGTTAACGAAGCATCTGTGCTTCATTTTGTAGAACAAAAATGCAACGCGAGAGCGCTAATTTTTCAAAC
AAAGAATCTGAGCTGCATTTTTACAGAACAGAAATGCAACGCGAAAGCGCTATTTTACCAACGAAGAATC
TGTGCTTCATTTTTGTAAAACAAAAATGCAACGCGAGAGCGCTAATTTTTCAAACAAAGAATCTGAGCTG
CATTTTTACAGAACAGAAATGCAACGCGAGAGCGCTATTTTACCAACAAAGAATCTATACTTCTTTTTTG
TTCTACAAAAATGCATCCCGAGAGCGCTATTTTTCTAACAAAGCATCTTAGATTACTTTTTTTCTCCTTT
GTGCGCTCTATAATGCAGTCTCTTGATAACTTTTTGCACTGTAGGTCCGTTAAGGTTAGAAGAAGGCTAC
TTTGGTGTCTATTTTCTCTTCCATAAAAAAAGCCTGACTCCACTTCCCGCGTTTACTGATTACTAGCGAA
GCTGCGGGTGCATTTTTTCAAGATAAAGGCATCCCCGATTATATTCTATACCGATGTGGATTGCGCATAC
TTTGTGAACAGAAAGTGATAGCGTTGATGATTCTTCATTGGTCAGAAAATTATGAACGGTTTCTTCTATT
TTGTCTCTATATACTACGTATAGGAAATGTTTACATTTTCGTATTGTTTTCGATTCACTCTATGAATAGT
TCTTACTACAATTTTTTTGTCTAAAGAGTAATACTAGAGATAAACATAAAAAATGTAGAGGTCGAGTTTA
GATGCAAGTTCAAGGAGCGAAAGGTGGATGGGTAGGTTATATAGGGATATAGCACAGAGATATATAGCAA
AGAGATACTTTTGAGCAATGTTTGTGGAAGCGGTATTCGCAATATTTTAGTAGCTCGTTACAGTCCGGTG
CGTTTTTGGTTTTTTGAAAGTGCGTCTTCAGAGCGCTTTTGGTTTTCAAAAGCGCTCTGAAGTTCCTATA
CTTTCTAGCTAGAGAATAGGAACTTCGGAATAGGAACTTCAAAGCGTTTCCGAAAACGAGCGCTTCCGAA
AATGCAACGCGAGCTGCGCACATACAGCTCACTGTTCACGTCGCACCTATATCTGCGTGTTGCCTGTATA
TATATATACATGAGAAGAACGGCATAGTGCGTGTTTATGCTTAAATGCGTACTTATATGCGTCTATTTAT
GTAGGATGAAAGGTAGTCTAGTACCTCCTGTGATATTATCCCATTCCATGCGGGGTATCGTATGCTTCCT
TCAGCACTACCCTTTAGCTGTTCTATATGCTGCCACTCCTCAATTGGATTAGTCTCATCCTTCAATGCTA
TCATTTCCTTTGATATTGGATCGATCCGATGATAAGCTGTCAAACATGAGAATTGGGTAATAACTGATAT
AATTAAATTGAAGCTCTAATTTGTGAGTTTAGTATACATGCATTTACTTATAATACAGTTTTTTAGTTTT
GCTGGCCGCATCTTCTCAAATATGCTTCCCAGCCTGCTTTTCTGTAACGTTCACCCTCTACCTTAGCATC
CCTTCCCTTTGCAAATAGTCCTCTTCCAACAATAATAATGTCAGATCCTGTAGAGACCACATCATCCACG
GTTCTATACTGTTGACCCAATGCGTCTCCCTTGTCATCTAAACCCACACCGGGTGTCATAATCAACCAAT
CGTAACCTTCATCTCTTCCACCCATGTCTCTTTGAGCAATAAAGCCGATAACAAAATCTTTGTCGCTCTT
CGCAATGTCAACAGTACCCTTAGTATATTCTCCAGTAGATAGGGAGCCCTTGCATGACAATTCTGCTAAC
ATCAAAAGGCCTCTAGGTTCCTTTGTTACTTCTTCTGCCGCCTGCTTCAAACCGCTAACAATACCTGGGC
CCACCACACCGTGTGCATTCGTAATGTCTGCCCATTCTGCTATTCTGTATACACCCGCAGAGTACTGCAA
TTTGACTGTATTACCAATGTCAGCAAATTTTCTGTCTTCGAAGAGTAAAAAATTGTACTTGGCGGATAAT
GCCTTTAGCGGCTTAACTGTGCCCTCCATGGAAAAATCAGTCAAGATATCCACATGTGTTTTTAGTAAAC
AAATTTTGGGACCTAATGCTTCAACTAACTCCAGTAATTCCTTGGTGGTACGAACATCCAATGAAGCACA
CAAGTTTGTTTGCTTTTCGTGCATGATATTAAATAGCTTGGCAGCAACAGGACTAGGATGAGTAGCAGCA
CGTTCCTTATATGTAGCTTTCGACATGATTTATCTTCGTTTCCTGCATGTTTTTGTTCTGTGCAGTTGGG
TTAAGAATACTGGGCAATTTCATGTTTCTTCAACACTACATATGCGTATATATACCAATCTAAGTCTGTG
CTCCTTCCTTCGTTCTTCCTTCTGTTCGGAGATTACCGAATCAAAAAAATTTCAAGGAAACCGAAATCAA
AAAAAAGAATAAAAAAAAAATGATGAATTGAAAAGCTAATTCTTGAAGACGAAAGGGCCTCGTGATACGC
CTATTTTTATAGGTTAATGTCATGATAATAATGGTTTCTTAGACGTCAGGTGGCACTTTTCGGGGAAATG
TGCGCGGAACCCCTATTTGTTTATTTTTCTAAATACATTCAAATATGTATCCGCTCATGAGACAATAACC
CTGATAAATGCTTCAATAATATTGAAAAAGGAAGAGTATGAGTATTCAACATTTCCGTGTCGCCCTTATT
CCCTTTTTTGCGGCATTTTGCCTTCCTGTTTTTGCTCACCCAGAAACGCTGGTGAAAGTAAAAGATGCTG
AAGATCAGTTGGGTGCACGAGTGGGTTACATCGAACTGGATCTCAACAGCGGTAAGATCCTTGAGAGTTT
TCGCCCCGAAGAACGTTTTCCAATGATGAGCACTTTTAAAGTTCTGCTATGTGGCGCGGTATTATCCCGT
ATTGACGCCGGGCAAGAGCAACTCGGTCGCCGCATACACTATTCTCAGAATGACTTGGTTGAGTACTCAC
CAGTCACAGAAAAGCATCTTACGGATGGCATGACAGTAAGAGAATTATGCAGTGCTGCCATAACCATGAG
TGATAACACTGCGGCCAACTTACTTCTGACAACGATCGGAGGACCGAAGGAGCTAACCGCTTTTTTGCAC
AACATGGGGGATCATGTAACTCGCCTTGATCGTTGGGAACCGGAGCTGAATGAAGCCATACCAAACGACG
AGCGTGACACCACGATGCCTGTAGCAATGGCAACAACGTTGCGCAAACTATTAACTGGCGAACTACTTAC
TCTAGCTTCCCGGCAACAATTAATAGACTGGATGGAGGCGGATAAAGTTGCAGGACCACTTCTGCGCTCG
GCCCTTCCGGCTGGCTGGTTTATTGCTGATAAATCTGGAGCCGGTGAGCGTGGGTCTCGCGGTATCATTG
CAGCACTGGGGCCAGATGGTAAGCCCTCCCGTATCGTAGTTATCTACACGACGGGGAGTCAGGCAACTAT
GGATGAACGAAATAGACAGATCGCTGAGATAGGTGCCTCACTGATTAAGCATTGGTAACTGTCAGACCAA
GTTTACTCATATATACTTTAGATTGATTTAAAACTTCATTTTTAATTTAAAAGGATCTAGGTGAAGATCC
TTTTTGATAATCTCATGACCAAAATCCCTTAACGTGAGTTTTCGTTCCACTGAGCGTCAGACCCCGTAGA
AAAGATCAAAGGATCTTCTTGAGATCCTTTTTTTCTGCGCGTAATCTGCTGCTTGCAAACAAAAAAACCA
CCGCTACCAGCGGTGGTTTGTTTGCCGGATCAAGAGCTACCAACTCTTTTTCCGAAGGTAACTGGCTTCA
GCAGAGCGCAGATACCAAATACTGTTCTTCTAGTGTAGCCGTAGTTAGGCCACCACTTCAAGAACTCTGT
AGCACCGCCTACATACCTCGCTCTGCTAATCCTGTTACCAGTGGCTGCTGCCAGTGGCGATAAGTCGTGT
CTTACCGGGTTGGACTCAAGACGATAGTTACCGGATAAGGCGCAGCGGTCGGGCTGAACGGGGGGTTCGT
GCACACAGCCCAGCTTGGAGCGAACGACCTACACCGAACTGAGATACCTACAGCGTGAGCTATGAGAAAG
CGCCACGCTTCCCGAAGGGAGAAAGGCGGACAGGTATCCGGTAAGCGGCAGGGTCGGAACAGGAGAGCGC
ACGAGGGAGCTTCCAGGGGGAAACGCCTGGTATCTTTATAGTCCTGTCGGGTTTCGCCACCTCTGACTTG
AGCGTCGATTTTTGTGATGCTCGTCAGGGGGGCGGAGCCTATGGAAAAACGCCAGCAACGCGGCCTTTTT
ACGGTTCCTGGCCTTTTGCTGGCCTTTTGCTCACATGTTCTTTCCTGCGTTATCCCCTGATTCTGTGGAT
AACCGTATTACCGCCTTTGAGTGAGCTGATACCGCTCGCCGCAGCCGAACGACCGAGCGCAGCGAGTCAG
TGAGCGAGGAAGCGGAAGAGCGCCCAATACGCAAACCGCCTCTCCCCGCGCGTTGGCCGATTCATTAATG
CAGCTGGCACGACAGGTTTCCCGACTGGAAAGCGGGCAGTGAGCGCAACGCAATTAATGTGAGTTAGCTC
ACTCATTAGGCACCCCAGGCTTTACACTTTATGCTTCCGGCTCGTATGTTGTGTGGAATTGTGAGCGGAT
AACAATTTCACACAGGAAACAGCTATGACCATGATTACGCCAAGCTTACCGCATCAGGAAATTGTAAGCG
TTAATATTTTGTTAAAATTCGCGTTAAATTTTTGTTAAATCAGCTCATTTTTTAACCAATAGGCCGAAAT
CGGCAAAATCCCTTATAAATCAAAAGAATAGACCGAGATAGGGT
[37 nt withheld, positions 8165-8201]
AAAGAACGTGGACTCCAACGTCAAAGG
[49 nt withheld, positions 8229-8277]
T
[91 nt withheld, positions 8279-8369]
G
[124 nt withheld, positions 8371-8494]
CCATTCGCGCTAGC
